>Addgene plasmid #197161 | pAAV-CAG-IFP2-P2A-GFP | addgene full sequence | sequence record 387134 | Addgene NGS Result
TATCTACGTAGCCATGCTCTAGGAAGAGTACCATTGACGTCAATAATGACGTATGTTCCCATAGTAACGC
CAATAGGGACTTTCCATTGACGTCAATGGGTGGAGTATTTACGGTAAACTGCCCACTTGGCAGTACATCA
AGTGTATCATATGCCAAGTACGCCCCCTATTGACGTCAATGACGGTAAATGGCCCGCCTGGCATTATGCC
CAGTACATGACCTTATGGGACTTTCCTACTTGGCAGTACATCTACGTATTAGTCATCGCTATTACCATGG
TCGAGGTGAGCCCCACGTTCTGCTTCACTCTCCCCATCTCCCCCCCCTCCCCACCCCCAATTTTGTATTT
ATTTATTTTTTAATTATTTTGTGCAGCGATGGGGGCGGGGGGGGGGGGGGGGCGSGCGCCRGGSGGGGSG
GGGSGGGGSGRGGGGCGGGGCGGGGCGAGGCGGAGAGGTGCGGCGGCAGCCAATCAGAGCGGCGCGCTCC
GAAAGTTTCCTTTTATGGCGAGGCGGCGGCGGCGGCGGCCCTATAAAAAGCGAAGCGCGCGGCGGGCGGG
AGTCGCTGCGCGCTGCCTTCGCCCCGTGCCCCGCTCCGCCGCCGCCTCGCGCCGCCCGCCCCGGCTCTGA
CTGACCGCGTTACTCCCACAGGTGAGCGGGCGGGACGGCCCTTCTCCTCCGGGCTGTAATTAGCGCTTGG
TTTAATGACGGCTTGTTTCTTTTCTGTGGCTGCGTGAAAGCCTTGAGGGGCTCCGGGAGGGCCCTTTGTG
CGGGGGGAGCGGCTCGGGGCTGTCCGCGGGGGGACGGCTGCCTTCGGGGGGGACGGGGCAGGGCGGGGTT
CGGCTTCTGGCGTGTGACCGGCGGCTCTAGAGCCTCTGCTAACCATGTTCATGCCTTCTTCTTTTTCCTA
CAGCTCCTGGGCAACGTGCTGGTTATTGTGCTGTCTCATCATTTTGGCAAAGAATTGGATCCGGTACCGC
CACCATGGCTCGGGACCCTCAACCTTTCTTCCCTCCTCTGTATCTCGGAGGACCAGAGATCACTACTGAG
AACTGCGAGCGGGAACCTATACATATACCAGGTTCTATTCAACCTCATGGAGCACTGCTCACAGCCGATG
GACATTCTGGCGAGGTGCTGCAAGTTTCACTCAACGCAGCCACTTTCCTGGGCCAGGAACCAACTGTTCT
GCGGGGACAGACCCTGGCAGCCCTGCTGCCAGACCAGTGGCCTGCTCTGCAGACTGCCCTGCCTCCAGGC
TGCCAGGACGCCCTGCAGTATCGCGCCACCCTGGATTGGCCCGCCGCCGGACACCTGAGCCTGACCGTGC
ATAGGGTGGCCGAGCTGCTGATTCTGGAATTCGAGCCTACTGAGGCATGGGACTCTATTGGACCCCACGC
TCTGAGAAATGCAATGTTCGCTCTGGAGAGTGCTCCTAATCTCCGGGCACTGGCTGAAGTCGCAACCCAA
ACAGTCCGGGAACTGTCAGGTTTCGACCGGGTGATGCTGTACAAGTTTGCACCAGACGCAACAGGAGAGG
TTATTGCCGAAGCAAGGCGCGAGGGCATGCAGGCTTACCTCGGGCATAGGTTTCCCGCATCCACCACCCC
TGCACAAGCTAGGGCCCTCTACACAAGACACCTGCTCCGGCTGACCGCAGACACCAGGGCTGCAGCAGTG
CCCCTCGACCCCGTGCTGAATCCCCAGACAAATGCTCCTACACCTCTGGGCGGAGCTGTCCTCAGAGCTA
CATCCCCAATGCACATGCAGTACCTGAGGAATATGGGAGTGGGCTCCTCCCTGAGCGTCAGCGTCGTGGT
CGGCGGCCAGCTGTGGGGACTGATTGTCTGCCACCATCAGACACCCTACGTGCTGCCACCCGATCTGCGG
ACCACCCTGGAGTATCTGGGGAGGCTCCTGTCCCTGCAGGTGCAGAGGAAAGAAGCCCGACCGGTTCACG
TGGGAAGTGGGGCTACAAACTTCTCACTGCTGAAACAGGCCGGGGATGTGGAGGAAAACCCAGGACCACA
CGTGACTAGTGTGAGCAAGGGCGAGGAGCTGTTCACCGGGGTGGTGCCCATCCTGGTCGAGCTGGACGGC
GACGTAAACGGCCACAAGTTCAGCGTGTCCGGCGAGGGCGAGGGCGATGCCACCTACGGCAAGCTGACCC
TGAAGTTCATCTGCACCACCGGCAAGCTGCCCGTGCCCTGGCCCACCCTCGTGACCACCCTGACCTACGG
CGTGCAGTGCTTCAGCCGCTACCCCGACCACATGAAGCAGCACGACTTCTTCAAGTCCGCCATGCCCGAA
GGCTACGTCCAGGAGCGCACCATCTTCTTCAAGGACGACGGCAACTACAAGACCCGCGCCGAGGTGAAGT
TCGAGGGCGACACCCTGGTGAACCGCATCGAGCTGAAGGGCATCGACTTCAAGGAGGACGGCAACATCCT
GGGGCACAAGCTGGAGTACAACTACAACAGCCACAACGTCTATATCATGGCCGACAAGCAGAAGAACGGC
ATCAAGGTGAACTTCAAGATCCGCCACAACATCGAGGACGGCAGCGTGCAGCTCGCCGACCACTACCAGC
AGAACACCCCCATCGGCGACGGCCCCGTGCTGCTGCCCGACAACCACTACCTGAGCACCCAGTCCGCCCT
GAGCAAAGACCCCAACGAGAAGCGCGATCACATGGTCCTGCTGGAGTTCGTGACCGCCGCCGGGATCACT
CTCGGCATGGACGAGCTGTACAAGTAAGAATTCGATATCAAGCTTATCGATAATCAACCTCTGGATTACA
AAATTTGTGAAAGATTGACTGGTATTCTTAACTATGTTGCTCCTTTTACGCTATGTGGATACGCTGCTTT
AATGCCTTTGTATCATGCTATTGCTTCCCGTATGGCTTTCATTTTCTCCTCCTTGTATAAATCCTGGTTG
CTGTCTCTTTATGAGGAGTTGTGGCCCGTTGTCAGGCAACGTGGCGTGGTGTGCACTGTGTTTGCTGACG
CAACCCCCACTGGTTGGGGCATTGCCACCACCTGTCAGCTCCTTTCCGGGACTTTCGCTTTCCCCCTCCC
TATTGCCACGGCGGAACTCATCGCCGCCTGCCTTGCCCGCTGCTGGACAGGGGCTCGGCTGTTGGGCACT
GACAATTCCGTGGTGTTGTCGGGGAAATCATCGTCCTTTCCTTGGCTGCTCGCCTGTGTTGCCACCTGGA
TTCTGCGCGGGACGTCCTTCTGCTACGTCCCTTCGGCCCTCAATCCAGCGGACCTTCCTTCCCGCGGCCT
GCTGCCGGCTCTGCGGCCTCTTCCGCGTCTTCGCCTTCGCCCTCAGACGAGTCGGATCTCCCTTTGGGCC
GCCTCCCCGCATCGATACCGTCGACCCGGGCGGCCGCTTCGAGCAGACATGATAAGATACATTGATGAGT
TTGGACAAACCACAACTAGAATGCAGTGAAAAAAATGCTTTATTTGTGAAATTTGTGATGCTATTGCTTT
ATTTGTAACCATTATAAGCTGCAATAAACAAGTTAACAACAACAATTGCATTCATTTTATGTTTCAGGTT
CAGGGGGAGATGTGGGAGGTTTTTTAAAGCAAGTAAAACCTCTACAAATGTGGTAAAATCGATAAGGATC
TTCCTAGAGCATGGCTACGTAGATAAGTAGCATGGCGGGTTAATCATTAACTACAAGGAACCCCTAGTGA
TGGAGTTGGCCACTCCCTCTCTGCGCGCTCGCTCGCTCACTGAGGCCGGGCGACCAAAGGTCGCCCGACG
CCCGGGCTTTGCCCGGGCGGCCTCAGTGAGCGAGCGAGCGCGCAGCTGCATTAATGAATCGGCCAACGCG
CGGGGAGAGGCGGTTTGCGTATTGGGCGCTCTTCCGCTTCCTCGCTCACTGACTCGCTGCGCTCGGTCGT
TCGGCTGCGGCGAGCGGTATCAGCTCACTCAAAGGCGGTAATACGGTTATCCACAGAATCAGGGGATAAC
GCAGGAAAGAACATGTGAGCAAAAGGCCAGCAAAAGGCCAGGAACCGTAAAAAGGCCGCGTTGCTGGCGT
TTTTCCATAGGCTCCGCCCCCCTGACGAGCATCACAAAAATCGACGCTCAAGTCAGAGGTGGCGAAACCC
GACAGGACTATAAAGATACCAGGCGTTTCCCCCTGGAAGCTCCCTCGTGCGCTCTCCTGTTCCGACCCTG
CCGCTTACCGGATACCTGTCCGCCTTTCTCCCTTCGGGAAGCGTGGCGCTTTCTCATAGCTCACGCTGTA
GGTATCTCAGTTCGGTGTAGGTCGTTCGCTCCAAGCTGGGCTGTGTGCACGAACCCCCCGTTCAGCCCGA
CCGCTGCGCCTTATCCGGTAACTATCGTCTTGAGTCCAACCCGGTAAGACACGACTTATCGCCACTGGCA
GCAGCCACTGGTAACAGGATTAGCAGAGCGAGGTATGTAGGCGGTGCTACAGAGTTCTTGAAGTGGTGGC
CTAACTACGGCTACACTAGAAGAACAGTATTTGGTATCTGCGCTCTGCTGAAGCCAGTTACCTTCGGAAA
AAGAGTTGGTAGCTCTTGATCCGGCAAACAAACCACCGCTGGTAGCGGTGGTTTTTTTGTTTGCAAGCAG
CAGATTACGCGCAGAAAAAAAGGATCTCAAGAAGATCCTTTGATCTTTTCTACGGGGTCTGACGCTCAGT
GGAACGAAAACTCACGTTAAGGGATTTTGGTCATGAGATTATCAAAAAGGATCTTCACCTAGATCCTTTT
AAATTAAAAATGAAGTTTTAAATCAATCTAAAGTATATATGAGTAAACTTGGTCTGACAGTTACCAATGC
TTAATCAGTGAGGCACCTATCTCAGCGATCTGTCTATTTCGTTCATCCATAGTTGCCTGACTCCCCGTCG
TGTAGATAACTACGATACGGGAGGGCTTACCATCTGGCCCCAGTGCTGCAATGATACCGCGAGACCCACG
CTCACCGGCTCCAGATTTATCAGCAATAAACCAGCCAGCCGGAAGGGCCGAGCGCAGAAGTGGTCCTGCA
ACTTTATCCGCCTCCATCCAGTCTATTAATTGTTGCCGGGAAGCTAGAGTAAGTAGTTCGCCAGTTAATA
GTTTGCGCAACGTTGTTGCCATTGCTACAGGCATCGTGGTGTCACGCTCGTCGTTTGGTATGGCTTCATT
CAGCTCCGGTTCCCAACGATCAAGGCGAGTTACATGATCCCCCATGTTGTGCAAAAAAGCGGTTAGCTCC
TTCGGTCCTCCGATCGTTGTCAGAAGTAAGTTGGCCGCAGTGTTATCACTCATGGTTATGGCAGCACTGC
ATAATTCTCTTACTGTCATGCCATCCGTAAGATGCTTTTCTGTGACTGGTGAGTACTCAACCAAGTCATT
CTGAGAATAGTGTATGCGGCGACCGAGTTGCTCTTGCCCGGCGTCAATACGGGATAATACCGCGCCACAT
AGCAGAACTTTAAAAGTGCTCATCATTGGAAAACGTTCTTCGGGGCGAAAACTCTCAAGGATCTTACCGC
TGTTGAGATCCAGTTCGATGTAACCCACTCGTGCACCCAACTGATCTTCAGCATCTTTTACTTTCACCAG
CGTTTCTGGGTGAGCAAAAACAGGAAGGCAAAATGCCGCAAAAAAGGGAATAAGGGCGACACGGAAATGT
TGAATACTCATACTCTTCCTTTTTCAATATTATTGAAGCATTTATCAGGGTTATTGTCTCATGAGCGGAT
ACATATTTGAATGTATTTAGAAAAATAAACAAATAGGGGTTCCGCGCACATTTCCCCGAAAAGTGCCACC
TAAATTGTAAGCGTTAATATTTTGTTAAAATTCGCGTTAAATTTTTGTTAAATCAGCTCATTTTTTAACC
AATAGGCCGAAATCGGCAAAATCCCTTATAAATCAAAAGAATAGACCGAGATAGGGT
[37 nt withheld, positions 5938-5974]
AAAGAACGTGGACTCCAACGTCAAAGG
[49 nt withheld, positions 6002-6050]
T
[91 nt withheld, positions 6052-6142]
G
[124 nt withheld, positions 6144-6267]
CCCATTCGCCATTCAGGCTGCGCAACTGTTGGGAAGGGCGATCGGTGCGGGCCTCTTCGCTATTACGCCA
GCTGCGCGCTCGCTCGCTCACTGAGGCCGCCCGGGCAAAGCCCGGGCGTCGGGCGACCTTTGGTCGCCCG
GCCTCAGTGAGCGAGCGAGCGCGCAGAGAGGGAGTGGCCAACTCCATCACTAGGGGTTCCTTGTAGTTAA
TGATTAACCCGCCATGCTACT
Features (pLannotate 1.2.2; 18 found; start..end, strand, type, name):
     31..279     +  enhancer       CMV enhancer (fragment): human cytomegalovirus immediate early enhancer
    281..558     +  promoter       chicken β-actin promoter: No description available
    559..694     +  intron         hybrid intron (fragment): hybrid between chicken β-actin (CBA) and minute virus of mice (MMV) introns (Gray et al., 2011)
    783..913     +  intron         chimeric intron (fragment): chimera between introns from chicken β-actin and rabbit β-globin
    985..1947    +  CDS            iFP2.0: iFP2.0 is a basic (constitutively fluorescent) near ir fluorescent protein published in 2014, derived from Rhodopseudomonas palustris. It requires the cofactor biliverdin for fluorescence.
   2041..2757    +  CDS            EGFP: the original enhanced GFP (Yang et al., 1996) mammalian codon-optimized
   2758..2782    +  misc_feature   MCS (fragment): pBluescript multiple cloning site
   2782..3370    +  misc_feature   WPRE: woodchuck hepatitis virus posttranscriptional regulatory element
   3413..3534    -  polyA_signal   SV40 poly(A) signal: SV40 polyadenylation signal
   3557..3625    -  CDS            large T antigen (fragment): large T antigen from SV40 (simian virus 40)
   3696..3829    +  repeat_region  AAV2 ITR: inverted terminal repeat of adeno-associated virus serotype 2 inverted
   3823..3879    -  CDS            lacI (fragment): lac repressor; lacI; The lac repressor binds to the lac operator to inhibit transcription in E. coli. This inhibition can be relieved by adding lactose or isopropyl-β-D-thiogalactopyranoside (IPTG).
   4062..4650    -  rep_origin     ori: high-copy-number ColE1/pMB1/pBR322/pUC origin of replication
   4821..5681    -  CDS            AmpR: β-lactamase; bla; confers resistance to ampicillin, carbenicillin, and related antibiotics
   5682..5786    -  promoter       AmpR promoter: bla
   5839..6267    -  rep_origin     f1 ori (sequence partly withheld): f1 bacteriophage origin of replication; arrow indicates direction of (+) strand synthesis
   6272..6341    -  CDS            lacZα (fragment): LacZα fragment of β-galactosidase; lacZ fragment
   6336..6468    -  repeat_region  AAV2 ITR (fragment): inverted terminal repeat of adeno-associated virus serotype 2 inverted
