[The description below was written by a language model from this plasmid's Addgene catalogue record and pLannotate feature annotations shown in this document.]
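Description:
pAAV-CAG-IFP2-P2A-GFP is an adeno-associated virus transfer plasmid built on the pAAV-CAG-WPRE backbone for expressing a near-infrared fluorescent protein together with a green reference fluorophore in mammalian cells. The 6.5 kb plasmid is propagated in E. coli through a high-copy ColE1/pUC-type origin and selected with ampicillin via the β-lactamase gene and its promoter. An f1 phage origin is also present, along with short lacZα and lacI remnants that appear to be backbone leftovers. Two AAV2 inverted terminal repeats flank the expression cassette; these are the cis elements needed for replication and packaging of the cassette into recombinant AAV particles when rep, cap and helper functions are supplied in trans. The plasmid can also be used directly by transfection.

Between the ITRs, expression is driven by the CAG arrangement: a CMV immediate-early enhancer fragment, the chicken β-actin promoter and chimeric intron sequences, giving strong, broadly active transcription. The open reading frame encodes iFP2.0, a constitutively fluorescent near-infrared protein that requires biliverdin as its chromophore, followed by EGFP. The construct name indicates a P2A self-cleaving peptide in the unannotated gap between the two coding sequences, so that a single transcript should yield the two proteins separately and in roughly equal amounts. A WPRE downstream of EGFP enhances transcript stability and expression, and an SV40 polyadenylation signal terminates the message. The catalogue lists mouse as the insert species, which does not match the bacterial origin annotated for iFP2.0. The co-expressed GFP provides an internal expression reference, consistent with the associated work on quantitative comparison of near-infrared fluorescent proteins.
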