Addgene plasmid #197161: pAAV-CAG-IFP2-P2A-GFP
Purpose: Expresses the protein of IFP2-P2A-GFP in mammalian cells
Depositing lab: Kiryl Piatkevich. Depositing organization: Westlake University. Publication: Quantitative assessment of near-infrared fluorescent proteins. Zhang H, Papadaki S, Sun X, Wang X, Drobizhev M, Yao L, Rehbock M, Koster RW, Wu L, Namikawa K, Piatkevich KD. Nat Methods. 2023 Sep 4. doi: 10.1038/s41592-023-01975-z. PubMed 37666982.
Backbone
  Vector backbone: pAAV-CAG-WPRE
  Vector type: AAV
Growth in bacteria
  Bacterial resistance: Ampicillin, 100 μg/mL
  Growth temperature: 37°C
  Growth strain: NEB Stable
  Copy number: High Copy
Gene/Insert
  Gene/Insert name: IFP2-P2A-GFP
  Species: M. musculus (mouse)
  Cloning method: Gibson Cloning
Terms and licenses: Academic/Nonprofit Terms; Industry Terms: Not Available to Industry
Depositor comments: Please visit https://www.researchsquare.com/article/rs-797586/v1 for preprint.
How to cite: pAAV-CAG-IFP2-P2A-GFP was a gift from Kiryl Piatkevich (Addgene plasmid # 197161 ; http://n2t.net/addgene:197161 ; RRID:Addgene_197161)
